>Addgene plasmid #181890 | pPHR-mCherry-nE-mHP1alpha | addgene full sequence | sequence record 359697 | Addgene NGS Result
TAGTTATTAATAGTAATCAATTACGGGGTCATTAGTTCATAGCCCATATATGGAGTTCCGCGTTACATAA
CTTACGGTAAATGGCCCGCCTGGCTGACCGCCCAACGACCCCCGCCCATTGACGTCAATAATGACGTATG
TTCCCATAGTAACGCCAATAGGGACTTTCCATTGACGTCAATGGGTGGAGTATTTACGGTAAACTGCCCA
CTTGGCAGTACATCAAGTGTATCATATGCCAAGTACGCCCCCTATTGACGTCAATGACGGTAAATGGCCC
GCCTGGCATTATGCCCAGTACATGACCTTATGGGACTTTCCTACTTGGCAGTACATCTACGTATTAGTCA
TCGCTATTACCATGGTGATGCGGTTTTGGCAGTACATCAATGGGCGTGGATAGCGGTTTGACTCACGGGG
ATTTCCAAGTCTCCACCCCATTGACGTCAATGGGAGTTTGTTTTGGCACCAAAATCAACGGGACTTTCCA
AAATGTCGTAACAACTCCGCCCCATTGACGCAAATGGGCGGTAGGCGTGTACGGTGGGAGGTCTATATAA
GCAGAGCTGGTTTAGTGAACCGTCAGATCCGCTAGCGCTACCGGACTCAGATCTCGAGGCCACCATGAAG
ATGGACAAAAAGACTATAGTTTGGTTTAGAAGAGACCTAAGGATTGAGGATAATCCTGCATTAGCAGCAG
CTGCTCACGAAGGATCTGTTTTTCCTGTCTTCATTTGGTGTCCTGAAGAAGAAGGACAGTTTTATCCTGG
AAGAGCTTCAAGATGGTGGATGAAACAATCACTTGCTCACTTATCTCAATCCTTGAAGGCTCTTGGATCT
GACCTCACTTTAATCAAAACCCACAACACGATTTCAGCGATCTTGGATTGTATCCGCGTTACCGGTGCTA
CAAAAGTCGTCTTTAACCACCTCTATGATCCTGTTTCGTTAGTTCGGGACCATACCGTAAAGGAGAAGCT
GGTGGAACGTGGGATCTCTGTGCAAAGCTACAATGGAGATCTATTGTATGAACCGTGGGAGATATACTGC
GAAAAGGGCAAACCTTTTACGAGTTTCAATTCTTACTGGAAGAAATGCTTAGATATGTCGATTGAATCCG
TTATGCTTCCTCCTCCTTGGCGGTTGATGCCAATAACTGCAGCGGCTGAAGCGATTTGGGCGTGTTCGAT
TGAAGAACTAGGGCTGGAGAATGAGGCCGAGAAACCGAGCAATGCGTTGTTAACTAGAGCTTGGTCTCCA
GGATGGAGCAATGCTGATAAGTTACTAAATGAGTTCATCGAGAAGCAGTTGATAGATTATGCAAAGAACA
GCAAGAAAGTTGTTGGGAATTCTACTTCACTACTTTCTCCGTATCTCCATTTCGGGGAAATAAGCGTCAG
ACACGTTTTCCAGTGTGCCCGGATGAAACAAATTATATGGGCAAGAGATAAGAACAGTGAAGGAGAAGAA
AGTGCAGATCTTTTTCTTAGGGGAATCGGTTTAAGAGAGTATTCTCGGTATATATGTTTCAACTTCCCGT
TTACTCACGAGCAATCGTTGTTGAGTCATCTTCGGTTTTTCCCTTGGGATGCTGATGTTGATAAGTTCAA
GGCCTGGAGACAAGGCAGGACCGGTTATCCGTTGGTGGATGCCGGAATGAGAGAGCTTTGGGCTACCGGA
TGGATGCATAACAGAATAAGAGTGATTGTTTCAAGCTTTGCTGTGAAGTTTCTTCTCCTTCCATGGAAAT
GGGGAATGAAGTATTTCTGGGATACACTTTTGGATGCTGATTTGGAATGTGACATCCTTGGCTGGCAGTA
TATCTCTGGGAGTATCCCCGATGGCCACGAGCTTGATCGCTTGGACAATCCCGCGTTACAAGGCGCCAAA
TATGACCCAGAAGGTGAGTACATAAGGCAATGGCTTCCCGAGCTTGCGAGATTGCCAACTGAATGGATCC
ATCATCCATGGGACGCTCCTTTAACCGTACTCAAAGCTTCTGGTGTGGAACTCGGAACAAACTATGCGAA
ACCCATTGTAGACATCGACACAGCTCGTGAGCTACTAGCTAAAGCTATTTCAAGAACCCGTGAAGCACAG
ATCATGATCGGAGCAGCAGCCCGGGTCATGGTGAGCAAGGGCGAGGAGGATAACATGGCCATCATCAAGG
AGTTCATGCGCTTCAAGGTGCACATGGAGGGCTCCGTGAACGGCCACGAGTTCGAGATCGAGGGCGAGGG
CGAGGGCCGCCCCTACGAGGGCACCCAGACCGCCAAGCTGAAGGTGACCAAGGGTGGCCCCCTGCCCTTC
GCCTGGGACATCCTGTCCCCTCAGTTCATGTACGGCTCCAAGGCCTACGTGAAGCACCCCGCCGACATCC
CCGACTACTTGAAGCTGTCCTTCCCCGAGGGCTTCAAGTGGGAGCGCGTGATGAACTTCGAGGACGGCGG
CGTGGTGACCGTGACCCAGGACTCCTCCCTGCAGGACGGCGAGTTCATCTACAAGGTGAAGCTGCGCGGC
ACCAACTTCCCCTCCGACGGCCCCGTAATGCAGAAGAAGACCATGGGCTGGGAGGCCTCCTCCGAGCGGA
TGTACCCCGAGGACGGCGCCCTGAAGGGCGAGATCAAGCAGAGGCTGAAGCTGAAGGACGGCGGCCACTA
CGACGCTGAGGTCAAGACCACCTACAAGGCCAAGAAGCCCGTGCAGCTGCCCGGCGCCTACAACGTCAAC
ATCAAGTTGGACATCACCTCCCACAACGAGGACTACACCATCGTGGAACAGTACGAACGCGCCGAGGGCC
GCCACTCCACCGGCGGCATGGACGAGCTGTACAAGATGGGAAAGAAGACCAAGAGGACAGCCGACGAGGA
AGAGGAAGAGGATGAGGAGGAATATGTGGTGGAAAAGGTGTTGGACAGGCGCATGGTTAAGGGGCAAGTG
GAATATCTGTTGAAGTGGAAAGGCTTTTCTGAGGAGCACAATACTTGGGAACCTGAGAAGAACTTGGATT
GTCCTGAACTAATTTCTGAGTTTATGAAAAAGTATAAGAAGATGAAGGAGGGTGAAAACAATAAGCCCAG
GGAGAAATCAGAAGGAAACAAGAGGAAATCCAGTTTCTCCAACAGCGCTGATGATATTAAATCTAAAAAA
AAGAGAGAGCAAAGCAATGATATCGCTCGGGGCTTTGAGAGAGGACTGGAACCAGAAAAGATCATCGGAG
CAACAGATTCCTGCGGTGACTTAATGTTCTTAATGAAATGGAAAGACACAGATGAAGCTGACCTGGTTCT
TGCAAAAGAAGCTAACGTGAAGTGTCCACAGATTGTGATAGCATTTTATGAAGAGAGACTGACGTGGCAC
GCATATCCAGAGGATGCGGAAAACAAAGAAAAAGAAAGCGCGAAGAGCTAAGCGGCCGCGACTCTAGATC
ATAATCAGCCATACCACATTTGTAGAGGTTTTACTTGCTTTAAAAAACCTCCCACACCTCCCCCTGAACC
TGAAACATAAAATGAATGCAATTGTTGTTGTTAACTTGTTTATTGCAGCTTATAATGGTTACAAATAAAG
CAATAGCATCACAAATTTCACAAATAAAGCATTTTTTTCACTGCATTCTAGTTGTGGTTTGTCCAAACTC
ATCAATGTATCTTAAGGCGTAAATTGTAAGCGTTAATATTTTGTTAAAATTCGCGTTAAATTTTTGTTAA
ATCAGCTCATTTTTTAACCAATAGGCCGAAATCGGCAAAATCCCTTATAAATCAAAAGAATAGACCGAGA
TAGGGT
[37 nt withheld, positions 3787-3823]
AAAGAACGTGGACTCCAACGTCAAAGG
[49 nt withheld, positions 3851-3899]
T
[91 nt withheld, positions 3901-3991]
G
[124 nt withheld, positions 3993-4116]
CAGGTGGCACTTTTCGGGGAAATGTGCGCGGAACCCCTATTTGTTTATTTTTCTAAATACATTCAAATAT
GTATCCGCTCATGAGACAATAACCCTGATAAATGCTTCAATAATATTGAAAAAGGAAGAGTCCTGAGGCG
GAAAGAACCAGCTGTGGAATGTGTGTCAGTTAGGGTGTGGAAAGTCCCCAGGCTCCCCAGCAGGCAGAAG
TATGCAAAGCATGCATCTCAATTAGTCAGCAACCAGGTGTGGAAAGTCCCCAGGCTCCCCAGCAGGCAGA
AGTATGCAAAGCATGCATCTCAATTAGTCAGCAACCATAGTCCCGCCCCTAACTCCGCCCATCCCGCCCC
TAACTCCGCCCAGTTCCGCCCATTCTCCGCCCCATGGCTGACTAATTTTTTTTATTTATGCAGAGGCCGA
GGCCGCCTCGGCCTCTGAGCTATTCCAGAAGTAGTGAGGAGGCTTTTTTGGAGGCCTAGGCTTTTGCAAA
GATCGATCAAGAGACAGGATGAGGATCGTTTCGCATGATTGAACAAGATGGATTGCACGCAGGTTCTCCG
GCCGCTTGGGTGGAGAGGCTATTCGGCTATGACTGGGCACAACAGACAATCGGCTGCTCTGATGCCGCCG
TGTTCCGGCTGTCAGCGCAGGGGCGCCCGGTTCTTTTTGTCAAGACCGACCTGTCCGGTGCCCTGAATGA
ACTGCAAGACGAGGCAGCGCGGCTATCGTGGCTGGCCACGACGGGCGTTCCTTGCGCAGCTGTGCTCGAC
GTTGTCACTGAAGCGGGAAGGGACTGGCTGCTATTGGGCGAAGTGCCGGGGCAGGATCTCCTGTCATCTC
ACCTTGCTCCTGCCGAGAAAGTATCCATCATGGCTGATGCAATGCGGCGGCTGCATACGCTTGATCCGGC
TACCTGCCCATTCGACCACCAAGCGAAACATCGCATCGAGCGAGCACGTACTCGGATGGAAGCCGGTCTT
GTCGATCAGGATGATCTGGACGAAGAGCATCAGGGGCTCGCGCCAGCCGAACTGTTCGCCAGGCTCAAGG
CGAGCATGCCCGACGGCGAGGATCTCGTCGTGACCCATGGCGATGCCTGCTTGCCGAATATCATGGTGGA
AAATGGCCGCTTTTCTGGATTCATCGACTGTGGCCGGCTGGGTGTGGCGGACCGCTATCAGGACATAGCG
TTGGCTACCCGTGATATTGCTGAAGAGCTTGGCGGCGAATGGGCTGACCGCTTCCTCGTGCTTTACGGTA
TCGCCGCTCCCGATTCGCAGCGCATCGCCTTCTATCGCCTTCTTGACGAGTTCTTCTGAGCGGGACTCTG
GGGTTCGAAATGACCGACCAAGCGACGCCCAACCTGCCATCACGAGATTTCGATTCCACCGCCGCCTTCT
ATGAAAGGTTGGGCTTCGGAATCGTTTTCCGGGACGCCGGCTGGATGATCCTCCAGCGCGGGGATCTCAT
GCTGGAGTTCTTCGCCCACCCTAGGGGGAGGCTAACTGAAACACGGAAGGAGACAATACCGGAAGGAACC
CGCGCTATGACGGCAATAAAAAGACAGAATAAAACGCACGGTGTTGGGTCGTTTGTTCATAAACGCGGGG
TTCGGTCCCAGGGCTGGCACTCTGTCGATACCCCACCGAGACCCCATTGGGGCCAATACGCCCGCGTTTC
TTCCTTTTCCCCACCCCACCCCCCAAGTTCGGGTGAAGGCCCAGGGCTCGCAGCCAACGTCGGGGCGGCA
GGCCCTGCCATAGCCTCAGGTTACTCATATATACTTTAGATTGATTTAAAACTTCATTTTTAATTTAAAA
GGATCTAGGTGAAGATCCTTTTTGATAATCTCATGACCAAAATCCCTTAACGTGAGTTTTCGTTCCACTG
AGCGTCAGACCCCGTAGAAAAGATCAAAGGATCTTCTTGAGATCCTTTTTTTCTGCGCGTAATCTGCTGC
TTGCAAACAAAAAAACCACCGCTACCAGCGGTGGTTTGTTTGCCGGATCAAGAGCTACCAACTCTTTTTC
CGAAGGTAACTGGCTTCAGCAGAGCGCAGATACCAAATACTGTTCTTCTAGTGTAGCCGTAGTTAGGCCA
CCACTTCAAGAACTCTGTAGCACCGCCTACATACCTCGCTCTGCTAATCCTGTTACCAGTGGCTGCTGCC
AGTGGCGATAAGTCGTGTCTTACCGGGTTGGACTCAAGACGATAGTTACCGGATAAGGCGCAGCGGTCGG
GCTGAACGGGGGGTTCGTGCACACAGCCCAGCTTGGAGCGAACGACCTACACCGAACTGAGATACCTACA
GCGTGAGCTATGAGAAAGCGCCACGCTTCCCGAAGGGAGAAAGGCGGACAGGTATCCGGTAAGCGGCAGG
GTCGGAACAGGAGAGCGCACGAGGGAGCTTCCAGGGGGAAACGCCTGGTATCTTTATAGTCCTGTCGGGT
TTCGCCACCTCTGACTTGAGCGTCGATTTTTGTGATGCTCGTCAGGGGGGCGGAGCCTATGGAAAAACGC
CAGCAACGCGGCCTTTTTACGGTTCCTGGCCTTTTGCTGGCCTTTTGCTCACATGTTCTTTCCTGCGTTA
TCCCCTGATTCTGTGGATAACCGTATTACCGCCATGCAT
Features (pLannotate 1.2.2; 16 found; start..end, strand, type, name):
     61..364     +  enhancer       CMV enhancer: human cytomegalovirus immediate early enhancer
    365..568     +  promoter       CMV promoter: human cytomegalovirus (CMV) immediate early promoter
    591..618     +  misc_feature   MCS (fragment): multiple cloning site
    625..2118    +  CDS            CRY2PHR: N-terminal photolyase homology region of Arabidopsis thaliana cryptochrome 2 binds to CIB1 upon exposure to blue light (Kennedy et al., 2010)
   2128..2835    +  CDS            mCherry: mCherry is a basic (constitutively fluorescent) red fluorescent protein published in 2004, derived from Discosoma sp.. It is reported to be a very rapidly-maturing monomer with low acid sensitivity.
   2836..3408    +  CDS            Cbx5: CBX5_MOUSE - Also known as Hp1a. Experimental evidence at protein level: Swiss-Prot protein existence level 1. Component of heterochromatin that recognizes and binds histone H3 tails methylated at 'Lys-9' (H3K9me), leading to epigenetic repression. In contrast, it is excluded from chromatin when 'Tyr-41' of histone H3 is phosphorylated (H3Y41ph). Can interact with lamin-B receptor (LBR). This interaction can contribute to the association of the heterochromatin with the inner nuclear membrane. Involved in the formation of functional kinetochore through interaction with MIS12 complex proteins (B
   3427..3510    +  CDS            large T antigen (fragment): large T antigen from SV40 (simian virus 40)
   3533..3654    +  polyA_signal   SV40 poly(A) signal: SV40 polyadenylation signal
   3688..4116    -  rep_origin     f1 ori (sequence partly withheld): f1 bacteriophage origin of replication; arrow indicates direction of (+) strand synthesis
   4143..4247    +  promoter       AmpR promoter: bla
   4249..4606    +  promoter       SV40 promoter: SV40 enhancer and early promoter
   4641..5435    +  CDS            NeoR/KanR: aminoglycoside phosphotransferase from Tn5; aph(3')-II (or nptII); confers resistance to neomycin, kanamycin, and G418 (Geneticin®)
   5456..5608    +  CDS            ble (fragment): BLE_KLEPN - Experimental evidence at protein level: Swiss-Prot protein existence level 1. Binding protein with a strong affinity to the bleomycin family of antibiotics. Binds to CL990; an antimitotic-antibiotic compound. From Klebsiella pneumoniae.
   5667..5714    +  polyA_signal   HSV TK poly(A) signal: herpes simplex virus thymidine kinase polyadenylation signal (Cole and Stacy, 1985)
   5805..5821    -  polyA_signal   bGH poly(A) signal (fragment): bovine growth hormone polyadenylation signal
   6043..6631    +  rep_origin     ori: high-copy-number ColE1/pMB1/pBR322/pUC origin of replication
