[The description below was written by a language model from this plasmid's Addgene catalogue record and pLannotate feature annotations shown in this document.]
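Description:
pPHR-mCherry-nE-mHP1alpha is a mammalian expression plasmid built on the Clontech pmCherry-N1 backbone; the sequenced record is about 6.7 kb. It is propagated in E. coli at high copy from a ColE1/pUC-type origin and also carries an f1 phage origin. A single NeoR/KanR (Tn5 aminoglycoside phosphotransferase) gene serves both hosts. The bacterial bla promoter drives it for kanamycin selection, and the SV40 enhancer/early promoter, with an HSV TK polyadenylation signal, drives it for G418 selection in mammalian cells. The annotation also flags short fragments matching ble, a bGH poly(A) signal and SV40 large T antigen. These look like partial matches to backbone sequence rather than functional parts.

The payload is one open reading frame expressed from the human CMV immediate-early enhancer and promoter and terminated by the SV40 poly(A) signal. From N to C terminus it joins the photolyase homology region (PHR) of Arabidopsis thaliana cryptochrome 2, the red fluorescent protein mCherry, and mouse HP1alpha (Cbx5), a heterochromatin component that binds H3K9-methylated histone tails. In the "nE" variant, serines 11–14 of the HP1alpha N-terminal extension are replaced by glutamates (S11E, S12E, S13E, S14E), which mimics phosphorylation of that region.

Under blue light, CRY2 PHR binds the CIB1-derived CIBN domain and can also self-associate. The fusion therefore acts as a soluble, light-dependent effector. It can be used to test whether phosphomimetic HP1alpha promotes light-induced "optodroplet" formation, or it can be recruited to CIBN-tagged localizer proteins at defined nuclear sites, with mCherry allowing it to be followed by microscopy. The associated work examined whether mouse heterochromatin shows hallmarks of HP1-driven liquid-liquid phase separation.
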