Addgene plasmid #181890: pPHR-mCherry-nE-mHP1alpha
Purpose: Soluble light-dependent effector protein (HP1alpha, phosphomimetic NTE mutant) for optodroplet formation or recruitment to CIBN localizers
Depositing lab: Karsten Rippe. Depositing organization: Deutsches Krebsforschungszentrum (DKFZ). Publication: Mouse Heterochromatin Adopts Digital Compaction States without Showing Hallmarks of HP1-Driven Liquid-Liquid Phase Separation. Erdel F, Rademacher A, Vlijm R, Tunnermann J, Frank L, Weinmann R, Schweigert E, Yserentant K, Hummert J, Bauer C, Schumacher S, Al Alwash A, Normand C, Herten DP, Engelhardt J, Rippe K. Mol Cell. 2020 Apr 16;78(2):236-249.e7. doi: 10.1016/j.molcel.2020.02.005. Epub 2020 Feb 25. PubMed 32101700.
Backbone
  Vector backbone: pmCherry-N1
  Backbone manufacturer: Clontech
  Backbone size w/o insert (bp): 3958
  Vector type: Mammalian Expression
  Selectable markers: Neomycin (select with G418)
Growth in bacteria
  Bacterial resistance: Kanamycin, 50 μg/mL
  Growth temperature: 37°C
  Growth strain: DH5alpha
  Copy number: High Copy
Gene/Insert
  Gene/Insert name: PHR-mCherry-nE-mHP1alpha (alt names: PHR domain of CRY2; CBX 5)
  Species: M. musculus (mouse), A. thaliana (mustard weed)
  Mutation: S11E, S12E, S13E, S14E
  Entrez Gene: Cbx5 (a.k.a. 2610029O15Rik, HP1, Hp1a, Hp1alpha)
  Promoter: CMV
  Tag / fusion protein: PHR-mCherry (N terminal on insert)
  Cloning method: Unknown
Terms and licenses: Academic/Nonprofit Terms; Industry Terms: Not Available to Industry
Depositor comments: For additional reference on HP1alpha, please see Larson et al. 2017 Nature, PMID 28636604, https://doi.org/10.1038/nature22822
How to cite: pPHR-mCherry-nE-mHP1alpha was a gift from Karsten Rippe (Addgene plasmid # 181890 ; http://n2t.net/addgene:181890 ; RRID:Addgene_181890)
